>Addgene plasmid #138446 | pcDNA4/TO-mu24 1-216-2xStrep | addgene full sequence | sequence record 272728 | Addgene NGS Result
GACATTGATTATTGACTAGTTATTAATAGTAATCAATTACGGGGTCATTAGTTCATAGCCCATATATGGA
GTTCCGCGTTACATAACTTACGGTAAATGGCCCGCCTGGCTGACCGCCCAACGACCCCCGCCCATTGACG
TCAATAATGACGTATGTTCCCATAGTAACGCCAATAGGGACTTTCCATTGACGTCAATGGGTGGAGTATT
TACGGTAAACTGCCCACTTGGCAGTACATCAAGTGTATCATATGCCAAGTACGCCCCCTATTGACGTCAA
TGACGGTAAATGGCCCGCCTGGCATTATGCCCAGTACATGACCTTATGGGACTTTCCTACTTGGCAGTAC
ATCTACGTATTAGTCATCGCTATTACCATGGTGATGCGGTTTTGGCAGTACATCAATGGGCGTGGATAGC
GGTTTGACTCACGGGGATTTCCAAGTCTCCACCCCATTGACGTCAATGGGAGTTTGTTTTGGCACCAAAA
TCAACGGGACTTTCCAAAATGTCGTAACAACTCCGCCCCATTGACGCAAATGGGCGGTAGGCGTGTACGG
TGGGAGGTCTATATAAGCAGAGCTCTCCCTATCAGTGATAGAGATCTCCCTATCAGTGATAGAGATCGTC
GACGAGCTCGTTTAGTGAACCGTCAGATCGCCTGGAGACGCCATCCACGCTGTTTTGACCTCCATAGAAG
ACACCGGGACCGATCCAGCCTCCGGACTCTAGCGTTTAAACTTAAGCTTGGTACCGAGCTCGGATCCATG
ACAATATTCTTACCAGTATTCTGTGATTTGCCAGAAGTATACCAAGATTGTGAATATGATGAGAATAGCC
AACTGTCTATCTTATTCTGGATATCATCCAATACATATGAGGTAGTAGAGAATGTACAACAATTTAATAT
ACTTGGTAAAGATTTAACATTCTGTTTATGTAGAGCTTTAAGAAGACTGCTCCTGGGCATAAGACTGTAC
CCAACCTGCAATACTGAGTCTAACAGATATGTGGTTACCGGGGACAGATATGTGGGCAATGGTTTGGTGG
TTAGTCCCACAGGTAGGCATATTCAGCGCATAGATACCTGCACCTATGTTCCAGTGATATACAGCTTTGA
ACAAACTGACGCACATTATGATGGCATGGGACCTGGAAAACTGAGGGCCTTGTATCATGAGCAATTATTT
TTTAAAGGAATTGATTATTCCTTTGTATTTTCCACCCTCATCAGATTTTTATCTATGAAACAGATAGATG
AGTGTTACTACTCTTTTATCCATACTTTGGAACCCTGGGCCAGGTCTGCTTGTAAAAAAAATTACTTGAA
GCTTACTGAGTGTTTTAAAAATGTGGCCCTCACAAAGTTGCCTGTGGTTGATGCCACCTTTCATTTGGAA
TATATCAAATTCAATCTCGAGGGAGGCGGTGGATGGAGCCACCCCCAGTTCGAGAAGGGCGGCGGCAGCG
GCGGCGGCAGCGGCGGCGGCAGCTGGAGCCACCCCCAGTTCGAGAAGGGGCCCGTTTAAACCCGCTGATC
AGCCTCGACTGTGCCTTCTAGTTGCCAGCCATCTGTTGTTTGCCCCTCCCCCGTGCCTTCCTTGACCCTG
GAAGGTGCCACTCCCACTGTCCTTTCCTAATAAAATGAGGAAATTGCATCGCATTGTCTGAGTAGGTGTC
ATTCTATTCTGGGGGGTGGGGTGGGGCAGGACAGCAAGGGGGAGGATTGGGAAGACAATAGCAGGCATGC
TGGGGATGCGGTGGGCTCTATGGCTTCTGAGGCGGAAAGAACCAGCTGGGGCTCTAGGGGGTATCCCC
[124 nt withheld, positions 1819-1942]
C
[91 nt withheld, positions 1944-2034]
A
[49 nt withheld, positions 2036-2084]
CCTTTGACGTTGGAGTCCACGTTCTTT
[37 nt withheld, positions 2112-2148]
ACCCTATCTCGGTCTATTCTTTTGATTTATAAGGGATTTTGCCGATTTCGGCCTATTGGTTAAAAAATGA
GCTGATTTAACAAAAATTTAACGCGAATTAATTCTGTGGAATGTGTGTCAGTTAGGGTGTGGAAAGTCCC
CAGGCTCCCCAGCAGGCAGAAGTATGCAAAGCATGCATCTCAATTAGTCAGCAACCAGGTGTGGAAAGTC
CCCAGGCTCCCCAGCAGGCAGAAGTATGCAAAGCATGCATCTCAATTAGTCAGCAACCATAGTCCCGCCC
CTAACTCCGCCCATCCCGCCCCTAACTCCGCCCAGTTCCGCCCCATGGCTGACTAATTTTTTTTATTTAT
GCAGAGGCCGAGGCCGCCTCTGCCTCTGAGCTATTCCAGAAGTAGTGAGGAGGCTTTTTTGGAGGCCTAG
GCTTTTGCAAAAAGCTCCCGGGAGCTTGTATATCCATTTTCGGATCTGATCAGCACGTGTTGACAATTAA
TCATCGGCATAGTATATCGGCATAGTATAATACGACAAGGTGAGGAACTAAACCATGGCCAAGTTGACCA
GTGCCGTTCCGGTGCTCACCGCGCGCGACGTCGCCGGAGCGGTCGAGTTCTGGACCGACCGGCTCGGGTT
CTCCCGGGACTTCGTGGAGGACGACTTCGCCGGTGTGGTCCGGGACGACGTGACCCTGTTCATCAGCGCG
GTCCAGGACCAGGTGGTGCCGGACAACACCCTGGCCTGGGTGTGGGTGCGCGGCCTGGACGAGCTGTACG
CCGAGTGGTCGGAGGTCGTGTCCACGAACTTCCGGGACGCCTCCGGGCCGGCCATGACCGAGATCGGCGA
GCAGCCGTGGGGGCGGGAGTTCGCCCTGCGCGACCCGGCCGGCAACTGCGTGCACTTCGTGGCCGAGGAG
CAGGACTGACACGTGCTACGAGATTTCGATTCCACCGCCGCCTTCTATGAAAGGTTGGGCTTCGGAATCG
TTTTCCGGGACGCCGGCTGGATGATCCTCCAGCGCGGGGATCTCATGCTGGAGTTCTTCGCCCACCCCAA
CTTGTTTATTGCAGCTTATAATGGTTACAAATAAAGCAATAGCATCACAAATTTCACAAATAAAGCATTT
TTTTCACTGCATTCTAGTTGTGGTTTGTCCAAACTCATCAATGTATCTTATCATGTCTGTATACCGTCGA
CCTCTAGCTAGAGCTTGGCGTAATCATGGTCATAGCTGTTTCCTGTGTGAAATTGTTATCCGCTCACAAT
TCCACACAACATACGAGCCGGAAGCATAAAGTGTAAAGCCTGGGGTGCCTAATGAGTGAGCTAACTCACA
TTAATTGCGTTGCGCTCACTGCCCGCTTTCCAGTCGGGAAACCTGTCGTGCCAGCTGCATTAATGAATCG
GCCAACGCGCGGGGAGAGGCGGTTTGCGTATTGGGCGCTCTTCCGCTTCCTCGCTCACTGACTCGCTGCG
CTCGGTCGTTCGGCTGCGGCGAGCGGTATCAGCTCACTCAAAGGCGGTAATACGGTTATCCACAGAATCA
GGGGATAACGCAGGAAAGAACATGTGAGCAAAAGGCCAGCAAAAGGCCAGGAACCGTAAAAAGGCCGCGT
TGCTGGCGTTTTTCCATAGGCTCCGCCCCCCTGACGAGCATCACAAAAATCGACGCTCAAGTCAGAGGTG
GCGAAACCCGACAGGACTATAAAGATACCAGGCGTTTCCCCCTGGAAGCTCCCTCGTGCGCTCTCCTGTT
CCGACCCTGCCGCTTACCGGATACCTGTCCGCCTTTCTCCCTTCGGGAAGCGTGGCGCTTTCTCATAGCT
CACGCTGTAGGTATCTCAGTTCGGTGTAGGTCGTTCGCTCCAAGCTGGGCTGTGTGCACGAACCCCCCGT
TCAGCCCGACCGCTGCGCCTTATCCGGTAACTATCGTCTTGAGTCCAACCCGGTAAGACACGACTTATCG
CCACTGGCAGCAGCCACTGGTAACAGGATTAGCAGAGCGAGGTATGTAGGCGGTGCTACAGAGTTCTTGA
AGTGGTGGCCTAACTACGGCTACACTAGAAGAACAGTATTTGGTATCTGCGCTCTGCTGAAGCCAGTTAC
CTTCGGAAAAAGAGTTGGTAGCTCTTGATCCGGCAAACAAACCACCGCTGGTAGCGGTGGTTTTTTTGTT
TGCAAGCAGCAGATTACGCGCAGAAAAAAAGGATCTCAAGAAGATCCTTTGATCTTTTCTACGGGGTCTG
ACGCTCAGTGGAACGAAAACTCACGTTAAGGGATTTTGGTCATGAGATTATCAAAAAGGATCTTCACCTA
GATCCTTTTAAATTAAAAATGAAGTTTTAAATCAATCTAAAGTATATATGAGTAAACTTGGTCTGACAGT
TACCAATGCTTAATCAGTGAGGCACCTATCTCAGCGATCTGTCTATTTCGTTCATCCATAGTTGCCTGAC
TCCCCGTCGTGTAGATAACTACGATACGGGAGGGCTTACCATCTGGCCCCAGTGCTGCAATGATACCGCG
AGACCCACGCTCACCGGCTCCAGATTTATCAGCAATAAACCAGCCAGCCGGAAGGGCCGAGCGCAGAAGT
GGTCCTGCAACTTTATCCGCCTCCATCCAGTCTATTAATTGTTGCCGGGAAGCTAGAGTAAGTAGTTCGC
CAGTTAATAGTTTGCGCAACGTTGTTGCCATTGCTACAGGCATCGTGGTGTCACGCTCGTCGTTTGGTAT
GGCTTCATTCAGCTCCGGTTCCCAACGATCAAGGCGAGTTACATGATCCCCCATGTTGTGCAAAAAAGCG
GTTAGCTCCTTCGGTCCTCCGATCGTTGTCAGAAGTAAGTTGGCCGCAGTGTTATCACTCATGGTTATGG
CAGCACTGCATAATTCTCTTACTGTCATGCCATCCGTAAGATGCTTTTCTGTGACTGGTGAGTACTCAAC
CAAGTCATTCTGAGAATAGTGTATGCGGCGACCGAGTTGCTCTTGCCCGGCGTCAATACGGGATAATACC
GCGCCACATAGCAGAACTTTAAAAGTGCTCATCATTGGAAAACGTTCTTCGGGGCGAAAACTCTCAAGGA
TCTTACCGCTGTTGAGATCCAGTTCGATGTAACCCACTCGTGCACCCAACTGATCTTCAGCATCTTTTAC
TTTCACCAGCGTTTCTGGGTGAGCAAAAACAGGAAGGCAAAATGCCGCAAAAAAGGGAATAAGGGCGACA
CGGAAATGTTGAATACTCATACTCTTCCTTTTTCAATATTATTGAAGCATTTATCAGGGTTATTGTCTCA
TGAGCGGATACATATTTGAATGTATTTAGAAAAATAAACAAATAGGGGTTCCGCGCACATTTCCCCGAAA
AGTGCCACCTGACGTCGACGGATCGGGAGATCTCCCGATCCCCTATGGTGCACTCTCAGTACAATCTGCT
CTGATGCCGCATAGTTAAGCCAGTATCTGCTCCCTGCTTGTGTGTTGGAGGTCGCTGAGTAGTGCGCGAG
CAAAATTTAAGCTACAACAAGGCAAGGCTTGACCGACAATTGCATGAAGAATCTGCTTAGGGTTAGGCGT
TTTGCGCTGCTTCGCGATGTACGGGCCAGATATACGCGTT
Features (pLannotate 1.2.2; 22 found; start..end, strand, type, name):
      1..380     +  enhancer       CMV enhancer: human cytomegalovirus immediate early enhancer
    381..584     +  promoter       CMV promoter: human cytomegalovirus (CMV) immediate early promoter
    586..605     +  promoter       PLtetO-1 promoter (fragment): modified phage lambda PL promoter with tet operator sites (Lutz and Bujard, 1997)
    607..626     +  promoter       PLtetO-1 promoter (fragment): modified phage lambda PL promoter with tet operator sites (Lutz and Bujard, 1997)
    634..667     +  promoter       TRE3GV promoter (fragment): 3rd-generation Tet-responsive promoter that can be activated by binding of Tet-On® 3G, optimized for retroviral and lentiviral vectors
   1177..1194    +  protein_bind   attL2 (fragment): mutant version of attL; recombination site for the Gateway® LR reaction LR Clonase™
   1549..1773    +  polyA_signal   bGH poly(A) signal: bovine growth hormone polyadenylation signal
   1777..1798    +  promoter       SV40 promoter (fragment): SV40 enhancer and early promoter
   1819..2247    +  rep_origin     f1 ori (sequence partly withheld): f1 bacteriophage origin of replication; arrow indicates direction of (+) strand synthesis
   2261..2579    +  promoter       SV40 promoter: SV40 enhancer and early promoter
   2627..2674    +  promoter       EM7 promoter: synthetic bacterial promoter&nbsp
   2693..3067    +  CDS            BleoR: antibiotic-binding protein; Sh ble from Streptoalloteichus hindustanus; confers resistance to bleomycin, phleomycin, and Zeocin™
   3077..3202    +  CDS            ble (fragment): BLE_KLEPN - Experimental evidence at protein level: Swiss-Prot protein existence level 1. Binding protein with a strong affinity to the bleomycin family of antibiotics. Binds to CL990; an antimitotic-antibiotic compound. From Klebsiella pneumoniae.
   3197..3318    +  polyA_signal   SV40 poly(A) signal: SV40 polyadenylation signal
   3391..3407    -  protein_bind   lac operator: The lac repressor binds to the lac operator to inhibit transcription in E. coli. This inhibition can be relieved by adding lactose or isopropyl-β-D-thiogalactopyranoside (IPTG). lac repressor encoded by lacI
   3415..3445    -  promoter       lac promoter: promoter for the E. coli lac operon
   3460..3481    -  protein_bind   CAP binding site: CAP binding activates transcription in the presence of cAMP. E. coli catabolite activator protein
   3494..3586    -  CDS            lacI (fragment): lac repressor; lacI; The lac repressor binds to the lac operator to inhibit transcription in E. coli. This inhibition can be relieved by adding lactose or isopropyl-β-D-thiogalactopyranoside (IPTG).
   3769..4357    -  rep_origin     ori: high-copy-number ColE1/pMB1/pBR322/pUC origin of replication
   4528..5388    -  CDS            AmpR: β-lactamase; bla; confers resistance to ampicillin, carbenicillin, and related antibiotics
   5389..5493    -  promoter       AmpR promoter: bla
   5552..5604    -  misc_feature   bom (fragment): basis of mobility region from pBR322
