[The description below was written by a language model from this plasmid's Addgene catalogue record and pLannotate feature annotations shown in this document.]
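Description:
pcDNA4/TO-mu24 1-216-2xStrep is a mammalian expression plasmid built on the Invitrogen pcDNA4/TO backbone, with a total size of about 5.8 kb. It is propagated in E. coli through a high-copy ColE1/pUC-type origin and selected with ampicillin via the β-lactamase gene. An f1 origin is also present. For selection in mammalian cells it carries a Zeocin resistance cassette, in which the Sh ble gene sits behind both the SV40 early promoter and the bacterial EM7 promoter and is followed by an SV40 polyadenylation signal.

The payload is a 648 bp fragment encoding amino acids 1-216 of mu24 from murine gammaherpesvirus 68 (MHV68), inserted by ligation-independent cloning and fused at its C terminus to a backbone-encoded tandem Strep tag. The insert and tag are not annotated in the feature table, but they fall in the unannotated interval between the promoter region and the bGH polyadenylation signal. The short attL2 hit within that interval is most likely a chance fragment match. Transcription is driven by the CMV immediate early enhancer and promoter. Short tet operator matches lie immediately downstream of the promoter, consistent with the "TO" design. This arrangement gives strong constitutive expression in ordinary cells, while in cells that express the Tet repressor it is repressed until tetracycline or doxycycline is added.

The stated purpose is to express truncated, Strep-tagged mu24 in mammalian cells. The tag is suited to affinity purification or pulldown on Strep-Tactin resin and to detection of the protein. The associated publication concerns the gammaherpesviral TATA-box-binding protein and its interaction with the host RNA polymerase II CTD in late gene transcription, so the truncation was probably used for mapping that interaction, although the record does not state this.
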