Addgene plasmid #138446: pcDNA4/TO-mu24 1-216-2xStrep
Purpose: Expresses truncated mu24 with a C-terminal 2xStrep tag in mammalian cells
Depositing lab: Britt Glaunsinger. Depositing organization: University of California, Berkeley. Publication: The gammaherpesviral TATA-box-binding protein directly interacts with the CTD of host RNA Pol II to direct late gene transcription. Castaneda AF, Didychuk AL, Louder RK, McCollum CO, Davis ZH, Nogales E, Glaunsinger BA. PLoS Pathog. 2020 Sep 4;16(9):e1008843. doi: 10.1371/journal.ppat.1008843. eCollection 2020 Sep. PubMed 32886723.
Backbone
  Vector backbone: pcDNA4/TO
  Backbone manufacturer: Invitrogen
  Backbone size w/o insert (bp): 5118
  Total vector size (bp): 5758
  Vector type: Mammalian Expression
  Selectable markers: Zeocin
Growth in bacteria
  Bacterial resistance: Ampicillin, 100 μg/mL
  Growth temperature: 37°C
  Growth strain: DH5alpha
  Copy number: High Copy
Gene/Insert
  Gene/Insert name: mu24
  Species: MHV68
  Insert size (bp): 648
  Mutation: Amino acids 1-216
  Promoter: CMV
  Tag / fusion protein: Strep (C terminal on backbone)
  Cloning method: Ligation Independent Cloning
  Sequencing primers: 5′ CGCAAATGGGCGGTAGGCGTG; 3′ TAGAAGGCACAGTCGAGG
Terms and licenses: Academic/Nonprofit Terms; Industry Terms: Not Available to Industry
How to cite: pcDNA4/TO-mu24 1-216-2xStrep was a gift from Britt Glaunsinger (Addgene plasmid # 138446 ; http://n2t.net/addgene:138446 ; RRID:Addgene_138446)
